Addgene plasmid #248912: pZK12
Purpose: expresses yeast Isc10 fused to maltose binding protein and Cak1 in bacteria
Depositing lab: Edward Winter. Depositing organization: Thomas Jefferson University. Publication: Isc10, an Inhibitor That Links the Anaphase-Promoting Complex to a Meiosis-Specific Mitogen-Activated Protein Kinase. Rimal A, Kamdar ZP, Tio CW, Winter E. Mol Cell Biol. 2020 Jul 29;40(16). pii: MCB.00097-20. doi: 10.1128/MCB.00097-20. Print 2020 Jul 29. PubMed 32423992.
Backbone
  Vector backbone: pACYCDuet-1 w/NheI site eliminated
  Backbone manufacturer: Novagen
  Backbone size w/o insert (bp): 4008
  Total vector size (bp): 6948
  Modifications to backbone: The NheI site in pACYC-DUET was eliminated from pACYC-DUET
  Vector type: Bacterial Expression
Growth in bacteria
  Bacterial resistance: Chloramphenicol, 25 μg/mL
  Growth temperature: 37°C
  Growth strain: DH5alpha
  Copy number: High Copy
Gene/Insert 1
  Gene/Insert name: Isc10-MBP (alt name: Isc10, Inhibitor of the Smk1 MAPK)
  Species: S. cerevisiae (budding yeast); Sequence is optimized for expression of S. cerevisiae Isc10 sequence in bacteria
  Insert size (bp): 1945
  Mutation: Nucleotide sequence is optimized for bacterial expression of ISC10.
  GenBank ID: NP_011107.1
  Entrez Gene: ISC10 (a.k.a. YER180C)
  Promoter: T7
  Tag / fusion protein: maltose binding protein (N terminal on insert)
  Cloning method: Restriction Enzyme; 5′ cloning site AflIII (not destroyed); 3′ cloning site XhoI (not destroyed)
  Sequencing primers: 5′ standard T7 promoter primer
Gene/Insert 2
  Gene/Insert name: Cak1 (alt name: CDK activating kinase)
  Species: S. cerevisiae (budding yeast)
  Insert size (bp): 1104
  GenBank ID: NM_001179937.1
  Entrez Gene: CAK1 (a.k.a. YFL029C, CIV1)
  Promoter: T7
  Cloning method: Restriction Enzyme; 5′ cloning site AflIII (not destroyed); 3′ cloning site XhoI (not destroyed)
  Sequencing primers: 5′ standard T7 primer
Terms and licenses: Academic/Nonprofit Terms; Industry Terms: Not Available to Industry
How to cite: pZK12 was a gift from Edward Winter (Addgene plasmid # 248912 ; http://n2t.net/addgene:248912 ; RRID:Addgene_248912)
