[The description below was written by a language model from this plasmid's Addgene catalogue record and pLannotate feature annotations shown in this document.]
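Description:
pZK12 is a bacterial co-expression plasmid built on pACYCDuet-1, modified by removal of the backbone NheI site. It carries two budding yeast proteins in the vector's two T7 expression units. The plasmid replicates from the p15A origin, which is compatible with ColE1-type plasmids and so allows a second expression vector to be maintained in the same cell. It is selected with chloramphenicol through the cat gene and its own promoter. The catalogue lists the copy number as high, although p15A is generally regarded as a medium- to low-copy origin. A lacI gene with its native promoter supplies lac repressor. The short IS1, bom, RSF ori and TcR fragments in the annotation are probably backbone remnants or partial sequence matches rather than functional parts.

The first unit consists of a T7 promoter with a lac operator and a T7 gene 10 ribosome binding site. It drives a cytosolic, signal-sequence-less maltose binding protein fused at the N terminus of Isc10, whose coding sequence was codon-optimised for bacteria. Isc10 is described in the record as an inhibitor of the meiosis-specific Smk1 MAPK. The second T7 promoter/lac operator drives Cak1, the yeast CDK-activating kinase. It is followed by a fragment of the vector's S-tag region and a single T7 terminator; the record does not say whether that tag is fused to Cak1. Both units are repressed by LacI and induced with IPTG in hosts that supply T7 RNA polymerase.

The construct is intended for producing MBP-Isc10 together with Cak1 in E. coli. MBP typically aids solubility and allows amylose affinity purification. The sequenced record (6,956 nt) differs slightly from the listed total size of 6,948 bp.
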