Features (pLannotate 1.2.2; 22 found; start..end, strand, type, name):
      3..27      +  protein_bind   lac operator: The lac repressor binds to the lac operator to inhibit transcription in E. coli. This inhibition can be relieved by adding lactose or isopropyl-β-D-thiogalactopyranoside (IPTG). lac repressor encoded by lacI
     42..64      +  RBS            RBS: efficient ribosome binding site from bacteriophage T7 gene 10 (Olins and Rangwala, 1989)
     77..1177    +  CDS            MBP: maltose binding protein from E. coli; malE (mutated); This version of the gene does not encode a signal sequence, so MBP will remain in the cytosol.
   1220..2020    +  CDS            ISC10: ISC10_YEAST - Experimental evidence at transcript level: Swiss-Prot protein existence level 2. Indispensable for spore formation. From Saccharomyces cerevisiae (strain ATCC 204508 / S288c) (Baker's yeast).
   2089..2107    +  promoter       T7 promoter: promoter for bacteriophage T7 RNA polymerase
   2108..2132    +  protein_bind   lac operator: The lac repressor binds to the lac operator to inhibit transcription in E. coli. This inhibition can be relieved by adding lactose or isopropyl-β-D-thiogalactopyranoside (IPTG). lac repressor encoded by lacI
   2187..3290    +  CDS            CAK1: CAK1_YEAST - Also known as CIV1. Experimental evidence at protein level: Swiss-Prot protein existence level 1. From Saccharomyces cerevisiae (strain ATCC 204508 / S288c) (Baker's yeast).
   3312..3353    +  CDS            S-Tag (fragment): affinity and epitope tag derived from pancreatic ribonuclease A
   3383..3400    +  CDS            SET1 (fragment): solubility-enhancement tag derived from T7 phage gene 10B
   3408..3455    +  terminator     T7 terminator: transcription terminator for bacteriophage T7 RNA polymerase
   3679..4335    -  CDS            cat: CAT_ECOLX - Experimental evidence at protein level: Swiss-Prot protein existence level 1. This enzyme is an effector of chloramphenicol resistance in bacteria. From Escherichia coli. This protein is used as a marker in many commonly used cloning vectors, such as pACYC184.
   4336..4438    -  promoter       cat promoter: promoter of the E. coli cat gene encoding chloramphenicol acetyltransferase
   4559..4700    +  mobile_element IS1 (fragment): prokaryotic transposable element IS1
   4702..4722    +  misc_feature   bom (fragment): basis of mobility region from pBR322
   4821..4876    -  rep_origin     RSF ori (fragment): Plasmids containing the RSF 1030 origin of replication can be propagated in E. coli cells that contain additional plasmids with compatible origins.
   4964..5509    -  rep_origin     p15A ori: Plasmids containing the medium-copy-number p15A origin of replication can be propagated in E. coli cells that contain a second plasmid with the ColE1 origin.
   5621..5685    -  CDS            TcR (fragment): tetracycline efflux protein; tet; confers resistance to tetracycline
   5700..5721    -  protein_bind   CAP binding site: CAP binding activates transcription in the presence of cAMP. E. coli catabolite activator protein
   5734..6816    -  CDS            lacI: lac repressor; lacI; The lac repressor binds to the lac operator to inhibit transcription in E. coli. This inhibition can be relieved by adding lactose or isopropyl-β-D-thiogalactopyranoside (IPTG).
   6817..6894    -  promoter       lacI promoter: lacI
   6902..6937    -  CDS            TcR (fragment): tetracycline efflux protein; tet; confers resistance to tetracycline
   6940..2       +  promoter       T7 promoter (across the origin): promoter for bacteriophage T7 RNA polymerase
>Addgene plasmid #248912 | pZK12 | addgene full sequence | sequence record 497720 | Addgene NGS Result
GGGGAATTGTGAGCGGATAACAATTCCCCTGTAGAAATAATTTTGTTTAACTTTAATAAGGAGATATACC
ATGGCAATGAAAATCGAAGAAGGTAAACTGGTAATCTGGATTAACGGCGATAAAGGCTATAACGGTCTCG
CTGAAGTCGGTAAGAAATTCGAGAAAGATACCGGAATTAAAGTCACCGTTGAGCATCCGGATAAACTGGA
AGAGAAATTCCCACAGGTTGCGGCAACTGGCGATGGCCCTGACATTATCTTCTGGGCACACGACCGCTTT
GGTGGCTACGCTCAATCTGGCCTGTTGGCTGAAATCACCCCGGACAAAGCGTTCCAGGACAAGCTGTATC
CGTTTACCTGGGATGCCGTACGTTACAACGGCAAGCTGATTGCTTACCCGATCGCTGTTGAAGCGTTATC
GCTGATTTATAACAAAGATCTGCTGCCGAACCCGCCAAAAACCTGGGAAGAGATCCCGGCGCTGGATAAA
GAACTGAAAGCGAAAGGTAAGAGCGCGCTGATGTTCAACCTGCAAGAACCGTACTTCACCTGGCCGCTGA
TTGCTGCTGACGGGGGTTATGCGTTCAAGTATGAAAACGGCAAGTACGACATTAAAGACGTGGGCGTGGA
TAACGCTGGCGCGAAAGCGGGTCTGACCTTCCTGGTTGACCTGATTAAAAACAAACACATGAATGCAGAC
ACCGATTACTCCATCGCAGAAGCTGCCTTTAATAAAGGCGAAACAGCGATGACCATCAACGGCCCGTGGG
CATGGTCCAACATCGACACCAGCAAAGTGAATTATGGTGTAACGGTACTGCCGACCTTCAAGGGTCAACC
ATCCAAACCGTTCGTTGGCGTGCTGAGCGCAGGTATTAACGCCGCCAGTCCGAACAAAGAGCTGGCAAAA
GAGTTCCTCGAAAACTATCTGCTGACTGATGAAGGTCTGGAAGCGGTTAATAAAGACAAACCGCTGGGTG
CCGTAGCGCTGAAGTCTTACGAGGAAGAGTTGGCGAAAGATCCACGTATTGCCGCCACTATGGAAAACGC
CCAGAAAGGTGAAATCATGCCGAACATCCCGCAGATGTCCGCTTTCTGGTATGCCGTGCGTACTGCGGTG
ATCAACGCCGCCAGCGGTCGTCAGACTGTCGATGCAGCCCTGGCAGCCGCGCAGACTAATGCCGCCGCAC
TGGAAGTTCTGTTCCAGGGGCCCGCTAGCATGGACGTTGACGAAAGATTGCACCAAGACGAGAACCAGAC
CCACCCGTTTAGCCAGAAAAAGAGCAGCAGCTTCCTGATTAAGGAGAAAGCGGCTACCAAAAGCAAGGAT
CTGGAACATATTCGTCTGCGTGACCTGAATTTTAACCACCGTAAAAAGCTGGATGACAAAAAGCTGGCGA
AACAAATTCCGGTTAAGGCTAACTTCAAAAAGCCGAATGAAATCGAAGCACGTGCGAATCTGAACAGCAA
TGAACTGACCGACATTAACCTGGATTACATCCCGGACAGCCCGAGCATTGAAAAGATCAGCGGTCCGGAA
GATAGCATCGTTGTGACCCCGCGTAACATTATCCATCTGCAGAGCGACAGCGATATTATCCTGGAAGAAT
GCGAACACAATTACGACTGTAGCCCGTTTTACCGTCTGTTCAACTATGAAAATCGTATTGAACCGGATGA
CTACGAAGCTATTATCAATGCAATCATCACCGATGAAATCGCAGGCACCTACCCGGTTTTTGAACGTGAA
CTGGAATATCAAGAACTGAAAAGCCTGGTGCGTAAGCGTGATTACATCATGTACTATTTTCTGAGCCGTG
ACTATCGTGGTTTCTTTCAGCTGAAAGAAGAACGTACCCTGTTCTACCGTTATCCGAGCATCGCTTACAC
CAGCCCGCTGCGTTATCTGGACAACGGTAGCGAAACCGAACAATTCACCGGTGACGACGATGAAGAACTG
CAGAGCTTTGATTTCGAAAACACCAGCAGCGTGCGTACCCTGGACAGCAATATTTGGCGTTGAGCGGCCG
CATAATGCTTAAGTCGAACAGAAAGTAATCGTATTGTACACGGCCGCATAATCGAAATTAATACGACTCA
CTATAGGGGAATTGTGAGCGGATAACAATTCCCCATCTTAGTATATTAGTTAAGTATAAGAAGGAGATAT
ACATATGGCAGATCTCATGAAACTGGATAGTATAGACATTACACACTGTCAGTTGGTCAAATCTACTAGA
ACTGCTAGGATTTATAGGTCGGATACATATGCCATTAAATGTCTAGCACTAGATTTCGATATCCCGCCAC
ATAACGCCAAATTCGAAGTATCGATATTAAACAAACTGGGCAACAAATGTAAGCACATCTTACCTCTTCT
AGAGTCTAAGGCTACCGATAATAATGACCTATTGTTGCTGTTTCCCTTTGAAGAGATGAACCTTTATGAG
TTCATGCAAATGCACTATAAAAGAGATAGAAGAAAAAAAAATCCCTATTACGATTTGCTAAATCCCAGTA
TCCCAATTGTTGCGGACCCCCCAGTTCAGAAATATACTAATCAATTGGACGTCAATCGGTATTCTTTGTC
CTTTTTCTGGCAAATGGTTGAAGGGATTGCATTCTTACATGAGAACAAGATCATTCACCGCGACATCAAA
CCGCAAAATATCATGCTAACGAACAATACCAGCACCGTATCCCCAAAGTTGTACATAATTGATTTTGGCA
TCTCATATGACATGGCAAATAACTCACAAACAAGTGCGGAACCCATGGACAGCAAGGTGACGGATATAAG
CACAGGAATTTACAAGGCCCCAGAAGTGCTTTTTGGAGTAAAATGCTATGATGGTGGCGTGGACGTGTGG
TCGTTGTTGATAATTATTTCTCAGTGGTTCCAGAGAGAAACAAGCCGTATGGGGCACGTTCCGGCCATGA
TTGATGACGGCAGCGACGACATGAACTCAGATGGAAGCGATTTCAGACTGATTTGCTCAATATTCGAAAA
GTTGGGCATACCGTCCATTCAGAAATGGGAGGAGGTTGCGCAACACGGCTCGGTTGATGCATTTGTTGGT
ATGTTTGGTGCAGATGGCGATGGTAAGTATGTACTGGACCAGGAGAAAGATGTACAGATTAGCATCGTTG
AGAGGAATATGCCTCGACTGGACGAGATTGCGGATGTCAAAGTCAAGCAGAAGTTCATTAATTGTATCCT
GGGGATGGTTTCATTTTCACCAAACGAAAGATGGAGCTGTCAAAGAATCTTGCAAGAACTAGAAAAGCCA
TAAGGTACCCTCGAGTCTGGTAAAGAAACCGCTGCTGCGAAATTTGAACGCCAGCACATGGACTCGTCTA
CTAGCGCAGCTTAATTAACCTAGGCTGCTGCCACCGCTGAGCAATAACTAGCATAACCCCTTGGGGCCTC
TAAACGGGTCTTGAGGGGTTTTTTGCTGAAACCTCAGGCATTTGAGAAGCACACGGTCACACTGCTTCCG
GTAGTCAATAAACCGGTAAACCAGCAATAGACATAAGCGGCTATTTAACGACCCTGCCCTGAACCGACGA
CCGGGTCGAATTTGCTTTCGAATTTCTGCCATTCATCCGCTTATTATCACTTATTCAGGCGTAGCAACCA
GGCGTTTAAGGGCACCAATAACTGCCTTAAAAAAATTACGCCCCGCCCTGCCACTCATCGCAGTACTGTT
GTAATTCATTAAGCATTCTGCCGACATGGAAGCCATCACAAACGGCATGATGAACCTGAATCGCCAGCGG
CATCAGCACCTTGTCGCCTTGCGTATAATATTTGCCCATAGTGAAAACGGGGGCGAAGAAGTTGTCCATA
TTGGCCACGTTTAAATCAAAACTGGTGAAACTCACCCAGGGATTGGCTGAGACGAAAAACATATTCTCAA
TAAACCCTTTAGGGAAATAGGCCAGGTTTTCACCGTAACACGCCACATCTTGCGAATATATGTGTAGAAA
CTGCCGGAAATCGTCGTGGTATTCACTCCAGAGCGATGAAAACGTTTCAGTTTGCTCATGGAAAACGGTG
TAACAAGGGTGAACACTATCCCATATCACCAGCTCACCGTCTTTCATTGCCATACGGAACTCCGGATGAG
CATTCATCAGGCGGGCAAGAATGTGAATAAAGGCCGGATAAAACTTGTGCTTATTTTTCTTTACGGTCTT
TAAAAAGGCCGTAATATCCAGCTGAACGGTCTGGTTATAGGTACATTGAGCAACTGACTGAAATGCCTCA
AAATGTTCTTTACGATGCCATTGGGATATATCAACGGTGGTATATCCAGTGATTTTTTTCTCCATTTTAG
CTTCCTTAGCTCCTGAAAATCTCGATAACTCAAAAAATACGCCCGGTAGTGATCTTATTTCATTATGGTG
AAAGTTGGAACCTCTTACGTGCCGATCAACGTCTCATTTTCGCCAAAAGTTGGCCCAGGGCTTCCCGGTA
TCAACAGGGACACCAGGATTTATTTATTCTGCGAAGTGATCTTCCGTCACAGGTATTTATTCGGCGCAAA
GTGCGTCGGGTGATGCTGCCAACTTACTGATTTAGTGTATGATGGTGTTTTTGAGGTGCTCCAGTGGCTT
CTGTTTCTATCAGCTGTCCCTCCTGTTCAGCTACTGACGGGGTGGTGCGTAACGGCAAAAGCACCGCCGG
ACATCAGCGCGAGCGGAGTGTATACTGGCTTACTATGTTGGCACTGATGAGGGTGTCAGTGAAGTGCTTC
ATGTGGCAGGAGAAAAAAGGCTGCACCGGTGCGTCAGCAGAATATGTGATACAGGATATATTCCGCTTCC
TCGCTCACTGACTCGCTACGCTCGGTCGTTCGACTGCGGCGAGCGGAAATGGCTTACGAACGGGGCGGAG
ATTTCCTGGAAGATGCCAGGAAGATACTTAACAGGGAAGTGAGAGGGCCGCGGCAAAGCCGTTTTTCCAT
AGGCTCCGCCCCCCTGACAAGCATCACGAAATCTGACGCTCAAATCAGTGGTGGCGAAACCCGACAGGAC
TATAAAGATACCAGGCGTTTCCCCCTGGCGGCTCCCTCGTGCGCTCTCCTGTTCCTGCCTTTCGGTTTAC
CGGTGTCATTCCGCTGTTATGGCCGCGTTTGTCTCATTCCACGCCTGACACTCAGTTCCGGGTAGGCAGT
TCGCTCCAAGCTGGACTGTATGCACGAACCCCCCGTTCAGTCCGACCGCTGCGCCTTATCCGGTAACTAT
CGTCTTGAGTCCAACCCGGAAAGACATGCAAAAGCACCACTGGCAGCAGCCACTGGTAATTGATTTAGAG
GAGTTAGTCTTGAAGTCATGCGCCGGTTAAGGCTAAACTGAAAGGACAAGTTTTGGTGACTGCGCTCCTC
CAAGCCAGTTACCTCGGTTCAAAGAGTTGGTAGCTCAGAGAACCTTCGAAAAACCGCCCTGCAAGGCGGT
TTTTTCGTTTTCAGAGCAAGAGATTACGCGCAGACCAAAACGATCTCAAGAAGATCATCTTATTAATCAG
ATAAAATATTTCTAGATTTCAGTGCAATTTATCTCTTCAAATGTAGCACCTGAAGTCAGCCCCATACGAT
ATAAGTTGTAATTCTCATGTTAGTCATGCCCCGCGCCCACCGGAAGGAGCTGACTGGGTTGAAGGCTCTC
AAGGGCATCGGTCGAGATCCCGGTGCCTAATGAGTGAGCTAACTTACATTAATTGCGTTGCGCTCACTGC
CCGCTTTCCAGTCGGGAAACCTGTCGTGCCAGCTGCATTAATGAATCGGCCAACGCGCGGGGAGAGGCGG
TTTGCGTATTGGGCGCCAGGGTGGTTTTTCTTTTCACCAGTGAGACGGGCAACAGCTGATTGCCCTTCAC
CGCCTGGCCCTGAGAGAGTTGCAGCAAGCGGTCCACGCTGGTTTGCCCCAGCAGGCGAAAATCCTGTTTG
ATGGTGGTTAACGGCGGGATATAACATGAGCTGTCTTCGGTATCGTCGTATCCCACTACCGAGATGTCCG
CACCAACGCGCAGCCCGGACTCGGTAATGGCGCGCATTGCGCCCAGCGCCATCTGATCGTTGGCAACCAG
CATCGCAGTGGGAACGATGCCCTCATTCAGCATTTGCATGGTTTGTTGAAAACCGGACATGGCACTCCAG
TCGCCTTCCCGTTCCGCTATCGGCTGAATTTGATTGCGAGTGAGATATTTATGCCAGCCAGCCAGACGCA
GACGCGCCGAGACAGAACTTAATGGGCCCGCTAACAGCGCGATTTGCTGGTGACCCAATGCGACCAGATG
CTCCACGCCCAGTCGCGTACCGTCTTCATGGGAGAAAATAATACTGTTGATGGGTGTCTGGTCAGAGACA
TCAAGAAATAACGCCGGAACATTAGTGCAGGCAGCTTCCACAGCAATGGCATCCTGGTCATCCAGCGGAT
AGTTAATGATCAGCCCACTGACGCGTTGCGCGAGAAGATTGTGCACCGCCGCTTTACAGGCTTCGACGCC
GCTTCGTTCTACCATCGACACCACCACGCTGGCACCCAGTTGATCGGCGCGAGATTTAATCGCCGCGACA
ATTTGCGACGGCGCGTGCAGGGCCAGACTGGAGGTGGCAACGCCAATCAGCAACGACTGTTTGCCCGCCA
GTTGTTGTGCCACGCGGTTGGGAATGTAATTCAGCTCCGCCATCGCCGCTTCCACTTTTTCCCGCGTTTT
CGCAGAAACGTGGCTGGCCTGGTTCACCACGCGGGAAACGGTCTGATAAGAGACACCGGCATACTCTGCG
ACATCGTATAACGTTACTGGTTTCACATTCACCACCCTGAATTGACTCTCTTCCGGGCGCTATCATGCCA
TACCGCGAAAGGTTTTGCGCCATTCGATGGTGTCCGGGATCTCGACGCTCTCCCTTATGCGACTCCTGCA
TTAGGAAATTAATACGACTCACTATA
